>Addgene plasmid #85432 | pHR_Gal4UAS_humanTRAIL _IRES_mCherry_PGK_tBFP | addgene partial sequence | sequence record 175191 | Addgene NGS Result
[843 nt withheld, positions 1-843]
TAAGATCCTTGACTTGCGGCCCCCCTCTCCCTCCCCCCCCCCTAACGTTACTGGCCGAAGCCGCTTGGAA
TAAGGCCGGTGTGCGTTTGTCTATATGTTATTTTCCACCATATTGCCGTCTTTTGGCAATGTGAGGGCCC
GGAAACCTGGCCCTGTCTTCTTGACGAGCATTCCTAGGGGTCTTTCCCCTCTCGCCAAAGGAATGCAAGG
TCTGTTGAATGTCGTGAAGGAAGCAGTTCCTCTGGAAGCTTCTTGAAGACAAACAACGTCTGTAGCGACC
CTTTGCAGGCAGCGGAACCCCCCACCTGGCGACAGGTGCCTCTGCGGCCAAAAGCCACGTGTATAAGATA
CACCTGCAAAGGCGGCACAACCCCAGTGCCACGTTGTGAGTTGGATAGTTGTGGAAAGAGTCAAATGGCT
CTCCTCAAGCGTATTCAACAAGGGGCTGAAGGATGCCCAGAAGGTACCCCATTGTATGGGATCTGATCTG
GGGCCTCGGTGCACATGCTTTACATGTGTTTAGTCGAGGTTAAAAAAACGTCTAGGCCCCCCGAACCACG
GGGACGTGGTTTTCCTTTGAAAAACACGATGATAAATGAGCGCTGGCGGGTCCATGGTGAGCAAGGGCGA
GGAGGATAACATGGCCATCATCAAGGAGTTCATGCGCTTCAAGGTGCACATGGAGGGCTCCGTGAACGGC
CACGAGTTCGAGATCGAGGGCGAGGGCGAGGGCCGCCCCTACGAGGGCACCCAGACCGCCAAGCTGAAGG
TGACCAAGGGTGGCCCCCTGCCCTTCGCCTGGGACATCCTGTCCCCTCAGTTCATGTACGGCTCCAAGGC
CTACGTGAAGCACCCCGCCGACATCCCCGACTACTTGAAGCTGTCCTTCCCCGAGGGCTTCAAGTGGGAG
CGCGTGATGAACTTCGAGGACGGCGGCGTGGTGACCGTGACCCAGGACTCCTCCCTGCAGGACGGCGAGT
TCATCTACAAGGTGAAGCTGCGCGGCACCAACTTCCCCTCCGACGGCCCCGTAATGCAGAAGAAGACCAT
GGGCTGGGAGGCCTCCTCCGAGCGGATGTACCCCGAGGACGGCGCCCTGAAGGGCGAGATCAAGCAGAGG
CTGAAGCTGAAGGACGGCGGCCACTACGACGCTGAGGTCAAGACCACCTACAAGGCCAAGAAGCCCGTGC
AGCTGCCCGGCGCCTACAACGTCAACATCAAGTTGGACATCACCTCCCACAACGAGGACTACACCATCGT
GGAACAGTACGAACGCGCCGAGGGCCGCCACTCCACCGGCGGCATGGACGAGCTGTACAAGTAGGGCCGC
AACTCCCACCTGCAACATGCGTGACTGACTGAGGCCGCGACTCTAGAGTCGACCTGCACGAGGTTAACGA
ATTCTACCGGGTAGGGGAGGCGCTTTTCCCAAGGCAGTCTGGAGCATGCGCTTTAGCAGCCCCGCTGGGC
ACTTGGCGCTACACAAGTGGCCTCTGGCCTCGCACACATTCCACATCCACCGGTAGGCGCCAACCGGCTC
CGTTCTTTGGTGGCCCCTTCGCGCCACCTTCTACTCCTCCCCTAGTCAGGAAGTTCCCCCCCGCCCCGCA
GCTCGCGTCGTGCAGGACGTGACAAATGGAAGTAGCACGTCTCACTAGTCTCGTGCAGATGGACAGCACC
GCTGAGCAATGGAAGCGGGTAGGCCTTTGGGGCAGCGGCCAATAGCAGCTTTGCTCCTTCGCTTTCTGGG
CTCAGAGGCTGGGAAGGGGTGGGTCCGGGGGCGGGCTCAGGGGCGGGGCGGGCGCCCGAAGGTCCTCCGG
AGGCCCGGCATTCTGCACGCTTCAAAAGCGCACGTCTGCCGCGCTGTTCTCCTCTTCCTCATCTCCGGGC
CTTTCGACCTGCAGCCCAAGCTTACCATGAGCGAGCTGATTAAGGAGAACATGCACATGAAGCTGTACAT
GGAGGGCACCGTGGACAACCATCACTTCAAGTGCACATCCGAGGGCGAAGGCAAGCCCTACGAGGGCACC
CAGACCATGAGAATCAAGGTGGTCGAGGGCGGCCCTCTCCCCTTCGCCTTCGACATCCTGGCTACTAGCT
TCCTCTACGGCAGCAAGACCTTCATCAACCACACCCAGGGCATCCCCGACTTCTTCAAGCAGTCCTTCCC
TGAGGGCTTCACATGGGAGAGAGTCACCACATACGAAGACGGGGGCGTGCTGACCGCTACCCAGGACACC
AGCCTCCAGGACGGCTGCCTCATCTACAACGTCAAGATCAGAGGGGTGAACTTCACATCCAACGGCCCTG
TGATGCAGAAGAAAACACTCGGCTGGGAGGCCTTCACCGAGACGCTGTACCCCGCTGACGGCGGCCTGGA
AGGCAGAAACGACATGGCCCTGAAGCTCGTGGGCGGGAGCCATCTGATCGCAAACATCAAGACCACATAT
AGATCCAAGAAACCCGCTAAGAACCTCAAGATGCCTGGCGTCTACTATGTGGACTACAGACTGGAAAGAA
TCAAGGAGGCCAACAACGAGACCTACGTCGAGCAGCACGAGGTGGCAGTGGCCAGATACTGCGACCTCCC
TAGCAAACTGGGGCACAAGCTTAATTAATGCAGGCATGCAAGCTTGATATCAAGCTTATCGATAATCAAC
CTCTGGATTACAAAATTTGTGAAAGATTGACTGGTATTCTTAACTATGTTGCTCCTTTTACGCTATGTGG
ATACGCTGCTTTAATGCCTTTGTATCATGCTATTGCTTCCCGTATGGCTTTCATTTTCTCCTCCTTGTAT
AAATCCTGGTTGCTGTCTCTTTATGAGGAGTTGTGGCCCGTTGTCAGGCAACGTGGCGTGGTGTGCACTG
TGTTTGCTGACGCAACCCCCACTGGTTGGGGCATTGCCACCACCTGTCAGCTCCTTTCCGGGACTTTCGC
TTTCCCCCTCCCTATTGCCACGGCGGAACTCATCGCCGCCTGCCTTGCCCGCTGCTGGACAGGGGCTCGG
CTGTTGGGCACTGACAATTCCGTGGTGTTGTCGGGGAAATCATCGTCCTTTCCTTGGCTGCTCGCCTGTG
TTGCCACCTGGATTCTGCGCGGGACGTCCTTCTGCTACGTCCCTTCGGCCCTCAATCCAGCGGACCTTCC
TTCCCGCGGCCTGCTGCCGGCTCTGCGGCCTCTTCCGCGTCTTCGCCTTCGCCCTCAGACGAGTCGGATC
TCCCTTTGGGCCGCGTCCCTTTAAGACCAATGACTTACAAGGCAGCTGTAGATCTTAGCCACTTTTTAAA
AGAAAAGGGGGGACTGGAAGGGCTAATTCACTCCCAACGAAGACAAGATCTGCTTTTTGCTTGTACTGGG
TCTCTCTGGTTAGACCAGATCTGAGCCTGGGAGCTCTCTGGCTAACTAGGGAACCCACTGCTTAAGCCTC
AATAAAGCTTGCCTTGAGTGCTTCAAGTAGTGTGTGCCCGTCTGTTGTGTGACTCTGGTAACTAGAGATC
CCTCAGACCCTTTTAGTCAGTGTGGAAAATCTCTAGCAGCATCTAGAATTAATTCCGTGTATTCTATAGT
GTCACCTAAATCGTATGTGTATGATACATAAGGTTATGTATTAATTGTAGCCGCGTTCTAACGACAATAT
GTACAAGCCTAATTGTGTAGCATCTGGCTTACTGAAGCAGACCCTATCATCTCTCTCGTAAACTGCCGTC
AGAGTCGGTTTGGTTGGACGAACCTTCTGAGTTTCTGGTAACGCCGTCCCGCACCCGGAAATGGTCAGCG
AACCAATCAGCAGGGTCATCGCTAGCCAGATCCTCTACGCCGGACGCATCGTGGCCGGCATCACCGGCGC
CACAGGTGCGGTTGCTGGCGCCTATATCGCCGACATCACCGATGGGGAAGATCGGGCTCGCCACTTCGGG
CTCATGAGCGCTTGTTTCGGCGTGGGTATGGTGGCAGGCCCCGTGGCCGGGGGACTGTTGGGCGCCATCT
CCTTGCATGCACCATTCCTTGCGGCGGCGGTGCTCAACGGCCTCAACCTACTACTGGGCTGCTTCCTAAT
GCAGGAGTCGCATAAGGGAGAGCGTCGAATGGTGCACTCTCAGTACAATCTGCTCTGATGCCGCATAGTT
AAGCCAGCCCCGACACCCGCCAACACCCGCTGACGCGCCCTGACGGGCTTGTCTGCTCCCGGCATCCGCT
TACAGACAAGCTGTGACCGTCTCCGGGAGCTGCATGTGTCAGAGGTTTTCACCGTCATCACCGAAACGCG
CGAGACGAAAGGGCCTCGTGATACGCCTATTTTTATAGGTTAATGTCATGATAATAATGGTTTCTTAGAC
GTCAGGTGGCACTTTTCGGGGAAATGTGCGCGGAACCCCTATTTGTTTATTTTTCTAAATACATTCAAAT
ATGTATCCGCTCATGAGACAATAACCCTGATAAATGCTTCAATAATATTGAAAAAGGAAGAGTATGAGTA
TTCAACATTTCCGTGTCGCCCTTATTCCCTTTTTTGCGGCATTTTGCCTTCCTGTTTTTGCTCACCCAGA
AACGCTGGTGAAAGTAAAAGATGCTGAAGATCAGTTGGGTGCACGAGTGGGTTACATCGAACTGGATCTC
AACAGCGGTAAGATCCTTGAGAGTTTTCGCCCCGAAGAACGTTTTCCAATGATGAGCACTTTTAAAGTTC
TGCTATGTGGCGCGGTATTATCCCGTATTGACGCCGGGCAAGAGCAACTCGGTCGCCGCATACACTATTC
TCAGAATGACTTGGTTGAGTACTCACCAGTCACAGAAAAGCATCTTACGGATGGCATGACAGTAAGAGAA
TTATGCAGTGCTGCCATAACCATGAGTGATAACACTGCGGCCAACTTACTTCTGACAACGATCGGAGGAC
CGAAGGAGCTAACCGCTTTTTTGCACAACATGGGGGATCATGTAACTCGCCTTGATCGTTGGGAACCGGA
GCTGAATGAAGCCATACCAAACGACGAGCGTGACACCACGATGCCTGTAGCAATGGCAACAACGTTGCGC
AAACTATTAACTGGCGAACTACTTACTCTAGCTTCCCGGCAACAATTAATAGACTGGATGGAGGCGGATA
AAGTTGCAGGACCACTTCTGCGCTCGGCCCTTCCGGCTGGCTGGTTTATTGCTGATAAATCTGGAGCCGG
TGAGCGTGGGTCTCGCGGTATCATTGCAGCACTGGGGCCAGATGGTAAGCCCTCCCGTATCGTAGTTATC
TACACGACGGGGAGTCAGGCAACTATGGATGAACGAAATAGACAGATCGCTGAGATAGGTGCCTCACTGA
TTAAGCATTGGTAACTGTCAGACCAAGTTTACTCATATATACTTTAGATTGATTTAAAACTTCATTTTTA
ATTTAAAAGGATCTAGGTGAAGATCCTTTTTGATAATCTCATGACCAAAATCCCTTAACGTGAGTTTTCG
TTCCACTGAGCGTCAGACCCCGTAGAAAAGATCAAAGGATCTTCTTGAGATCCTTTTTTTCTGCGCGTAA
TCTGCTGCTTGCAAACAAAAAAACCACCGCTACCAGCGGTGGTTTGTTTGCCGGATCAAGAGCTACCAAC
TCTTTTTCCGAAGGTAACTGGCTTCAGCAGAGCGCAGATACCAAATACTGTTCTTCTAGTGTAGCCGTAG
TTAGGCCACCACTTCAAGAACTCTGTAGCACCGCCTACATACCTCGCTCTGCTAATCCTGTTACCAGTGG
CTGCTGCCAGTGGCGATAAGTCGTGTCTTACCGGGTTGGACTCAAGACGATAGTTACCGGATAAGGCGCA
GCGGTCGGGCTGAACGGGGGGTTCGTGCACACAGCCCAGCTTGGAGCGAACGACCTACACCGAACTGAGA
TACCTACAGCGTGAGCTATGAGAAAGCGCCACGCTTCCCGAAGGGAGAAAGGCGGACAGGTATCCGGTAA
GCGGCAGGGTCGGAACAGGAGAGCGCACGAGGGAGCTTCCAGGGGGAAACGCCTGGTATCTTTATAGTCC
TGTCGGGTTTCGCCACCTCTGACTTGAGCGTCGATTTTTGTGATGCTCGTCAGGGGGGCGGAGCCTATGG
AAAAACGCCAGCAACGCGGCCTTTTTACGGTTCCTGGCCTTTTGCTGGCCTTTTGCTCACATGTTCTTTC
CTGCGTTATCCCCTGATTCTGTGGATAACCGTATTACCGCCTTTGAGTGAGCTGATACCGCTCGCCGCAG
CCGAACGACCGAGCGCAGCGAGTCAGTGAGCGAGGAAGCGGAAGAGCGCCCAATACGCAAACCGCCTCTC
CCCGCGCGTTGGCCGATTCATTAATGCAGCTGTGGAATGTGTGTCAGTTAGGGTGTGGAAAGTCCCCAGG
CTCCCCAGCAGGCAGAAGTATGCAAAGCATGCATCTCAATTAGTCAGCAACCAGGTGTGGAAAGTCCCCA
GGCTCCCCAGCAGGCAGAAGTATGCAAAGCATGCATCTCAATTAGTCAGCAACCATAGTCCCGCCCCTAA
CTCCGCCCATCCCGCCCCTAACTCCGCCCAGTTCCGCCCATTCTCCGCCCCATGGCTGACTAATTTTTTT
TATTTATGCAGAGGCCGAGGCCGCCTCGGCCTCTGAGCTATTCCAGAAGTAGTGAGGAGGCTTTTTTGGA
GGCCTAGGCTTTTGCAAAAAGCTTGGACACAAGACAGGCTTGCGAGATATGTTTGAGAATACCACTTTAT
CCCGCGTCAGGGAGAGGCAGTGCGTAAAAAGACGCGGACTCATGTGAAATACTGGTTTTTAGTGCGCCAG
ATCTCTATAATCTCGCGCAACCTATTTTCCCCTCGAACACTTTTTAAGCCGTAGATAAACAGGCTGGGAC
ACTTCACATGAGCGAAAAATACATCGTCACCTGGGACATGTTGCAGATCCATGCACGTAAACTCGCAAGC
CGACTGATGCCTTCTGAACAATGGAAAGGCATTATTGCCGTAAGCCGTGGCGGTCTGTACCGGGTGCGTT
ACTGGCGCGTGAACTGGGTATTCGTCATGTCGATACCGTTTGTATTTCCAGCTACGATCACGACAACCAG
CGCGAGCTTAAAGTGCTGAAACGCGCAGAAGGCGATGGCGAAGGCTTCATCGTTATTGATGACCTGGTGG
ATACCGGTGGTACTGCGGTTGCGATTCGTGAAATGTATCCAAAAGCGCACTTTGTCACCATCTTCGCAAA
ACCGGCTGGTCGTCCGCTGGTTGATGACTATGTTGTTGATATCCCGCAAGATACCTGGATTGAACAGCCG
TGGGATATGGGCGTCGTATTCGTCCCGCCAATCTCCGGTCGCTAATCTTTTCAACGCCTGGCACTGCCGG
GCGTTGTTCTTTTTAACTTCAGGCGGGTTACAATAGTTTCCAGTAAGTATTCTGGAGGCTGCATCCATGA
CACAGGCAAACCTGAGCGAAACCCTGTTCAAACCCCGCTTTAAACATCCTGAAACCTCGACGCTAGTCCG
CCGCTTTAATCACGGCGCACAACCGCCTGTGCAGTCGGCCCTTGATGGTAAAACCATCCCTCACTGGTAT
CGCATGATTAACCGTCTGATGTGGATCTGGCGCGGCATTGACCCACGCGAAATCCTCGACGTCCAGGCAC
GTATTGTGATGAGCGATGCCGAACGTACCGACGATGATTTATACGATACGGTGATTGGCTACCGTGGCGG
CAACTGGATTTATGAGTGGGCCCCGGATCTTTGTGAAGGAACCTTACTTCTGTGGTGTGACATAATTGGA
CAAACTACCTACAGAGATTTAAAGCTCTAAGGTAAATATAAAATTTTTAAGTGTATAATGTGTTAAACTA
CTGATTCTAATTGTTTGTGTATTTTAGATTCCAACCTATGGAACTGATGAATGGGAGCAGTGGTGGAATG
CCTTTAATGAGGAAAACCTGTTTTGCTCAGAAGAAATGCCATCTAGTGATGATGAGGCTACTGCTGACTC
TCAACATTCTACTCCTCCAAAAAAGAAGAGAAAGGTAGAAGACCCCAAGGACTTTCCTTCAGAATTGCTA
AGTTTTTTGAGTCATGCTGTGTTTAGTAATAGAACTCTTGCTTGCTTTGCTATTTACACCACAAAGGAAA
AAGCTGCACTGCTATACAAGAAAATTATGGAAAAATATTCTGTAACCTTTATAAGTAGGCATAACAGTTA
TAATCATAACATACTGTTTTTTCTTACTCCACACAGGCATAGAGTGTCTGCTATTAATAACTATGCTCAA
AAATTGTGTACCTTTAGCTTTTTAATTTGTAAAGGGGTTAATAAGGAATATTTGATGTATAGTGCCTTGA
CTAGAGATCATAATCAGCCATACCACATTTGTAGAGGTTTTACTTGCTTTAAAAAACCTCCCACACCTCC
CCCTGAACCTGAAACATAAAATGAATGCAATTGTTGTTGTTAACTTGTTTATTGCAGCTTATAATGGTTA
CAAATAAAGCAATAGCATCACAAATTTCACAAATAAAGCATTTTTTTCACTGCATTCTAGTTGTGGTTTG
TCCAAACTCATCAATGTATCTTATCATGTCTGGATCAACTGGATAACTCAAGCTAACCAAAATCATCCCA
AACTTCCCACCCCATACCCTATTACCACTGCCAATTACCTGTGGTTTCATTTACTCTAAACCTGTGATTC
CTCTGAATTATTTTCATTTTAAAGAAATTGTATTTGTTAAATATGTACTACAAACTTAGTAGTTGGAAGG
GCTAATTCACTCCCAAAGAAGACAAGATATCCTTGATCTGTGGATCTACCACACACAAGGCTACTTCCCT
GATTAGCAGAACTACACACCAGGGCCAGGGGTCAGATATCCACTGACCTTTGGATGGTGCTACAAGCTAG
TACCAGTTGAGCCAGATAAGGTAGAAGAGGCCAATAAAGGAGAGAACACCAGCTTGTTACACCCTGTGAG
CCTGCATGGGATGGATGACCCGTAGAGAGAAGTGTTAGAGTGGAGGTTTGACAGCCGCCTAGCATTTCAT
CACGTGGCCCGAGAGCTGCATCCGGAGTACTTCAAGAACTGCTGATATCGAGCTTGCTACAAGGGACTTT
CCGCTGGGGACTTTCCAGGGAGGCGTGGCCTGGGCGGGACTGGGGAGTGGCGAGCCCTCAGATCCTGCAT
ATAAGCAGCTGCTTTTTGCCTGTACTGGGTCTCTCTGGTTAGACCAGATCTGAGCCTGGGAGCTCTCTGG
CTAACTAGGGAACCCACTGCTTAAGCCTCAATAAAGCTTGCCTTGAGTGCTTCAAGTAGTGTGTGCCCGT
CTGTTGTGTGACTCTGGTAACTAGAGATCCCTCAGACCCTTTTAGTCAGTGTGGAAAATCTCTAGCAGTG
GCGCCCGAACAGGGACTTGAAAGCGAAAGGGAAACCAGAGGAGCTCTCTCGACGCAGGACTCGGCTTGCT
GAAGCGCGCACGGCAAGAGGCGAGGGGCGGCGACTGGTGAGTACGCCAAAAATTTTGACTAGCGGAGGCT
AGAAGGAGAGAGATGGGTGCGAGAGCGTCAGTATTAAGCGGGGGAGAATTAGATCGCGATGGGAAAAAAT
TCGGTTAAGGCCAGGGGGAAAGAAAAAATATAAATTAAAACATATAGTATGGGCAAGCAGGGAGCTAGAA
CGATTCGCAGTTAATCCTGGCCTGTTAGAAACATCAGAAGGCTGTAGACAAATACTGGGACAGCTACAAC
CATCCCTTCAGACAGGATCAGAAGAACTTAGATCATTATATAATACAGTAGCAACCCTCTATTGTGTGCA
TCAAAGGATAGAGATAAAAGACACCAAGGAAGCTTTAGACAAGATAGAGGAAGAGCAAAACAAAAGTAAG
ACCACCGCACAGCAAGCGGCCGGCCGCTGATCTTCAGACCTGGAGGAGGAGATATGAGGGACAATTGGAG
AAGTGAATTATATAAATATAAAGTAGTAAAAATTGAACCATTAGGAGTAGCACCCACCAAGGCAAAGAGA
AGAGTGGTGCAGAGAGAAAAAAGAGCAGTGGGAATAGGAGCTTTGTTCCTTGGGTTCTTGGGAGCAGCAG
GAAGCACTATGGGCGCAGCGTCAATGACGCTGACGGTACAGGCCAGACAATTATTGTCTGGTATAGTGCA
GCAGCAGAACAATTTGCTGAGGGCTATTGAGGCGCAACAGCATCTGTTGCAACTCACAGTCTGGGGCATC
AAGCAGCTCCAGGCAAGAATCCTGGCTGTGGAAAGATACCTAAAGGATCAACAGCTCCTGGGGATTTGGG
GTTGCTCTGGAAAACTCATTTGCACCACTGCTGTGCCTTGGAATGCTAGTTGGAGTAATAAATCTCTGGA
ACAGATTTGGAATCACACGACCTGGATGGAGTGGGACAGAGAAATTAACAATTACACAAGCTTAATACAC
TCCTTAATTGAAGAATCGCAAAACCAGCAAGAAAAGAATGAACAAGAATTATTGGAATTAGATAAATGGG
CAAGTTTGTGGAATTGGTTTAACATAACAAATTGGCTGTGGTATATAAAATTATTCATAATGATAGTAGG
AGGCTTGGTAGGTTTAAGAATAGTTTTTGCTGTACTTTCTATAGTGAATAGAGTTAGGCAGGGATATTCA
CCATTATCGTTTCAGACCCACCTCCCAACCCCGAGGGGACCCGACAGGCCCGAAGGAATAGAAGAAGAAG
GTGGAGAGAGAGACAGAGACAGATCCATTCGATTAGTGAACGGATCTCGACGGTATCGCCAAATGGCAGT
ATTCATCCACAATTTTAAAAGAAAAGGGGGGATTGGGGGGTACAGTGCAGGGGAAAGAATAGTAGACATA
ATAGCAACAGACATACAAACTAAAGAATTACAAAAACAAATTACAAAAATTCAAAATTTTCGGGTTTATT
ACAGGGACAGCAGAGATCCAGTTTGGATCGATAAGCTTGATATCGAATTCGGAGCACTGTCCTCCGAACG
TCGGAGCACTGTCCTCCGAACGTCGGAGCACTGTCCTCCGAACGTCGGAGCACTGTCCTCCGAACGGAGC
ATGTCCTCCGAACGTCGGAGCACTGTCCTCCGAACGACTAGTTAGGCGTGTACGGTGGGAGGCCTATATA
AGCAGAGCTCGTTTAGTGAACCGTCAGATCGCCTGGAGACGCCATCCACGCTGTTTTGACCTCCATAGAA
GACACCGGGACCGATCCAGCCTCTCGACATTCGTTGGATC
