[The description below was written by a language model from this plasmid's Addgene catalogue record.]
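Description:
pHR_Gal4UAS_humanTRAIL_IRES_mCherry_PGK_tBFP is a lentiviral transfer plasmid for mammalian expression, built on the pHR SIN backbone. SIN denotes a self-inactivating design, in which the integrated provirus lacks strong LTR promoter activity, so expression depends on the internal promoters. The plasmid is maintained in bacteria as a high-copy construct under ampicillin selection. No feature table accompanies the record, so the origin of replication, LTRs, packaging signal and any other viral accessory elements are not itemised here.

The payload, as indicated by the name and stated purpose, consists of two expression units. The first is a Gal4 UAS-driven response cassette encoding full-length human TRAIL, a death-receptor ligand of the TNF family, followed by an IRES and mCherry. Because the IRES allows a second open reading frame to be translated from the same transcript, red fluorescence reports induction of the TRAIL message. This unit should be silent unless a transcription factor carrying a Gal4 DNA-binding domain is present and active. The second unit uses the constitutive PGK promoter to express tBFP, a blue fluorescent marker that identifies transduced cells regardless of induction state.

The associated publication concerns engineering T cells with customised therapeutic response programs using synthetic Notch receptors. This fits a role as a response element: a synNotch receptor that releases a Gal4-based activator on antigen recognition would switch on TRAIL and mCherry only in engaged cells. The record does not detail the minimal promoter or the number of UAS repeats.
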