Addgene plasmid #85432: pHR_Gal4UAS_humanTRAIL _IRES_mCherry_PGK_tBFP
Purpose: Lentiviral vector for Gal4 inducible human full-length TRAIL with mCherry reporter and constitutive tBFP expression
Depositing lab: Wendell Lim. Depositing organization: University of California, San Francisco (UCSF). Publication: Engineering T Cells with Customized Therapeutic Response Programs Using Synthetic Notch Receptors. Roybal KT, Williams JZ, Morsut L, Rupp LJ, Kolinko I, Choe JH, Walker WJ, McNally KA, Lim WA. Cell. 2016 Oct 6;167(2):419-432.e16. doi: 10.1016/j.cell.2016.09.011. Epub 2016 Sep 29. PubMed 27693353.
Backbone
  Vector backbone: pHR SIN
  Vector type: Mammalian Expression, Lentiviral
Growth in bacteria
  Bacterial resistance: Ampicillin, 100 μg/mL
  Growth temperature: 37°C
  Growth strain: NEB Stable
  Copy number: High Copy
Gene/Insert
  Gene/Insert name: human TRAIL
Terms and licenses: Academic/Nonprofit Terms; Industry Terms: Not Available to Industry
How to cite: pHR_Gal4UAS_humanTRAIL _IRES_mCherry_PGK_tBFP was a gift from Wendell Lim (Addgene plasmid # 85432 ; http://n2t.net/addgene:85432 ; RRID:Addgene_85432)
